Addgene plasmid #64048: pLenti-Lifeact-tdTomato
Purpose: Fluorescent reporter for F-actin labeling in living cells
Depositing lab: Weiping Han. Depositing organization: Singapore Bioimaging Consortium, BMSI, A*Star Research Entities. Publication: Tropomodulin3 is a novel Akt2 effector regulating insulin-stimulated GLUT4 exocytosis through cortical actin remodeling. Lim CY, Bi X, Wu D, Kim JB, Gunning PW, Hong W, Han W. Nat Commun. 2015 Jan 9;6:5951. doi: 10.1038/ncomms6951. PubMed 25575350.
Backbone
  Vector backbone: pLenti-hiko
  Backbone size w/o insert (bp): 9124
  Total vector size (bp): 10768
  Modifications to backbone: pLenti-hiko was digested with NheI + HpaI
  Vector type: Mammalian Expression, Lentiviral
Growth in bacteria
  Bacterial resistance: Ampicillin, 100 μg/mL
  Growth temperature: 37°C
  Growth strain: DH5alpha
  Copy number: High Copy
Gene/Insert
  Gene/Insert name: Lifeact (alt name: the first 17 amino acids of Abp140)
  Species: S. cerevisiae (budding yeast), Synthetic
  Insert size (bp): 51
  Promoter: Ubiquitin
  Tag / fusion protein: tdTomato (C terminal on insert)
  Cloning method: Restriction Enzyme; 5′ cloning site NheI (not destroyed); 3′ cloning site HpaI (not destroyed)
  Sequencing primers: 5′ GGCGAGTGTGTTTTGTGAAG
Terms and licenses: Academic/Nonprofit Terms; Industry Terms: Not Available to Industry
Depositor comments: The Lifeact sequence was initially reported in Riedl, J. et al. Lifeact: a versatile marker to visualize F-actin. Nat Methods 5, 605–607 (2008). Please cite the following article as follows: Lim, C.-Y. et al. Tropomodulin3 is a novel Akt2 effector regulating insulin-stimulated GLUT4 exocytosis through cortical actin remodeling. Nat Commun 6, 5951 (2015).
How to cite: pLenti-Lifeact-tdTomato was a gift from Weiping Han (Addgene plasmid # 64048 ; http://n2t.net/addgene:64048 ; RRID:Addgene_64048)
