[The description below was written by a language model from this plasmid's Addgene catalogue record and pLannotate feature annotations shown in this document.]
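Description:
pLenti-Lifeact-tdTomato is an HIV-1-based lentiviral transfer plasmid for mammalian expression, built on the pLenti-hiko backbone and designed to label filamentous actin in living cells. It is maintained in E. coli through a high-copy ColE1/pUC-type origin with ampicillin selection (AmpR). The backbone also carries an f1 origin and, outside the viral genome, a bleomycin/Zeocin resistance gene under tandem SV40 and EM7 promoters with an SV40 polyadenylation signal.

The viral genome is transcribed from a CMV enhancer/promoter fused to a truncated 5' LTR, an arrangement typical of Tat-independent vectors. This is followed by the Ψ packaging signal with a gag fragment, the Rev response element for Rev-dependent nuclear export, and the cPPT/CTS element, which aids nuclear import of the reverse-transcribed genome. The internal expression cassette uses the human ubiquitin C promoter to drive Lifeact, the 17-amino-acid F-actin-binding peptide from the start of budding yeast Abp140, fused at its C terminus to the tandem-dimer orange-red fluorescent protein tdTomato. The fragment was inserted between NheI and HpaI sites. Lifeact itself is too short to appear in the automated annotation, which marks only tdTomato. A short SV40 large T antigen fragment is annotated just after tdTomato, and the record does not explain its role. A WPRE downstream enhances transcript expression, and it is followed by the 3' LTR region (annotated as a truncated LTR) and a bGH polyadenylation signal. The sequenced record is about 100 bp longer than the catalogue's stated total size.

The construct is used, by transfection or after packaging into lentiviral particles, to give constitutive expression of a live-cell F-actin reporter. It was deposited in connection with work on cortical actin remodelling during insulin-stimulated GLUT4 exocytosis.
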