Features (pLannotate 1.2.2; 33 found; start..end, strand, type, name):
    258..491     +  misc_feature   RRE: The Rev response element (RRE) of HIV-1 allows for Rev-dependent mRNA export from the nucleus to the cytoplasm.
    868..968     +  CDS            Rev (fragment): human immunodeficiency virus 1 (HIV-1) Rev protein; rev; enhances nuclear export of unspliced and incompletely spliced viral mRNAs
   1018..1135    +  misc_feature   cPPT/CTS: central polypurine tract and central termination sequence of HIV-1
   1200..2411    +  promoter       UbC promoter: human ubiquitin C promoter
   2422..2444    -  misc_feature   MCS (fragment): pUC18/19 multiple cloning site
   2457..2500    +  misc_feature   MCS (fragment): multiple cloning site
   2564..3991    +  CDS            tdTomato: tdTomato is a basic (constitutively fluorescent) orange fluorescent protein published in 2004, derived from Discosoma sp.. It is reported to be a somewhat slowly-maturing tandem dimer with low acid sensitivity.
   4010..4093    +  CDS            large T antigen (fragment): large T antigen from SV40 (simian virus 40)
   4119..4142    +  misc_feature   MCS (fragment): pBluescript multiple cloning site
   4142..4730    +  misc_feature   WPRE: woodchuck hepatitis virus posttranscriptional regulatory element
   4667..5248    +  CDS            nef (fragment): NEF_HV1H2 - Experimental evidence at protein level: Swiss-Prot protein existence level 1. Extracellular Nef protein targets CD4(+) T-lymphocytes for apoptosis by interacting with CXCR4 surface receptors. From Human immunodeficiency virus type 1 group M subtype B (isolate HXB2) (HIV-1).
   5255..5435    +  LTR            5' LTR (truncated): truncated 5' long terminal repeat (LTR) from HIV-1
   5467..5691    +  polyA_signal   bGH poly(A) signal: bovine growth hormone polyadenylation signal
   5695..5716    +  promoter       SV40 promoter (fragment): SV40 enhancer and early promoter
   5737..6165    +  rep_origin     f1 ori (sequence partly withheld): f1 bacteriophage origin of replication; arrow indicates direction of (+) strand synthesis
   6179..6508    +  promoter       SV40 promoter: SV40 enhancer and early promoter
   6556..6603    +  promoter       EM7 promoter: synthetic bacterial promoter&nbsp
   6622..6996    +  CDS            BleoR: antibiotic-binding protein; Sh ble from Streptoalloteichus hindustanus; confers resistance to bleomycin, phleomycin, and Zeocin™
   7006..7131    +  CDS            ble (fragment): BLE_KLEPN - Experimental evidence at protein level: Swiss-Prot protein existence level 1. Binding protein with a strong affinity to the bleomycin family of antibiotics. Binds to CL990; an antimitotic-antibiotic compound. From Klebsiella pneumoniae.
   7126..7247    +  polyA_signal   SV40 poly(A) signal: SV40 polyadenylation signal
   7318..7340    -  protein_bind   lac operator (fragment): The lac repressor binds to the lac operator to inhibit transcription in E. coli. This inhibition can be relieved by adding lactose or isopropyl-β-D-thiogalactopyranoside (IPTG). lac repressor encoded by lacI
   7344..7374    -  promoter       lac promoter: promoter for the E. coli lac operon
   7389..7410    -  protein_bind   CAP binding site: CAP binding activates transcription in the presence of cAMP. E. coli catabolite activator protein
   7423..7515    -  CDS            lacI (fragment): lac repressor; lacI; The lac repressor binds to the lac operator to inhibit transcription in E. coli. This inhibition can be relieved by adding lactose or isopropyl-β-D-thiogalactopyranoside (IPTG).
   7698..8286    -  rep_origin     ori: high-copy-number ColE1/pMB1/pBR322/pUC origin of replication
   8457..9317    -  CDS            AmpR: β-lactamase; bla; confers resistance to ampicillin, carbenicillin, and related antibiotics
   9318..9422    -  promoter       AmpR promoter: bla
   9481..9533    -  misc_feature   bom (fragment): basis of mobility region from pBR322
   9688..10067   +  enhancer       CMV enhancer: human cytomegalovirus immediate early enhancer
  10068..10267   +  promoter       CMV promoter: human cytomegalovirus (CMV) immediate early promoter
  10285..10465   +  LTR            5' LTR (truncated): truncated 5' long terminal repeat (LTR) from HIV-1
  10512..10637   +  misc_feature   HIV-1 Ψ: packaging signal of human immunodeficiency virus type 1
  10621..112     +  CDS            HIV-1 gag (fragment) (across the origin): gag protein from human immunodeficiency virus 1; gag
>Addgene plasmid #64048 | pLenti-Lifeact-tdTomato | addgene full sequence | sequence record 459526 | Addgene NGS Result
CCCTCTATTGTGTGCATCAAAGGATAGAGATAAAAGACACCAAGGAAGCTTTAGACAAGATAGAGGAAGA
GCAAAACAAAAGTAAGACCACCGCACAGCAAGCGGCCGCTGATCTTCAGACCTGGAGGAGGAGATATGAG
GGACAATTGGAGAAGTGAATTATATAAATATAAAGTAGTAAAAATTGAACCATTAGGAGTAGCACCCACC
AAGGCAAAGAGAAGAGTGGTGCAGAGAGAAAAAAGAGCAGTGGGAATAGGAGCTTTGTTCCTTGGGTTCT
TGGGAGCAGCAGGAAGCACTATGGGCGCAGCGTCAATGACGCTGACGGTACAGGCCAGACAATTATTGTC
TGGTATAGTGCAGCAGCAGAACAATTTGCTGAGGGCTATTGAGGCGCAACAGCATCTGTTGCAACTCACA
GTCTGGGGCATCAAGCAGCTCCAGGCAAGAATCCTGGCTGTGGAAAGATACCTAAAGGATCAACAGCTCC
TGGGGATTTGGGGTTGCTCTGGAAAACTCATTTGCACCACTGCTGTGCCTTGGAATGCTAGTTGGAGTAA
TAAATCTCTGGAACAGATTTGGAATCACACGACCTGGATGGAGTGGGACAGAGAAATTAACAATTACACA
AGCTTAATACACTCCTTAATTGAAGAATCGCAAAACCAGCAAGAAAAGAATGAACAAGAATTATTGGAAT
TAGATAAATGGGCAAGTTTGTGGAATTGGTTTAACATAACAAATTGGCTGTGGTATATAAAATTATTCAT
AATGATAGTAGGAGGCTTGGTAGGTTTAAGAATAGTTTTTGCTGTACTTTCTATAGTGAATAGAGTTAGG
CAGGGATATTCACCATTATCGTTTCAGACCCACCTCCCAACCCCGAGGGGACCCGACAGGCCCGAAGGAA
TAGAAGAAGAAGGTGGAGAGAGAGACAGAGACAGATCCATTCGATTAGTGAACGGATCGGCACTGCGTGC
GCCAATTCTGCAGACAAATGGCAGTATTCATCCACAATTTTAAAAGAAAAGGGGGGATTGGGGGGTACAG
TGCAGGGGAAAGAATAGTAGACATAATAGCAACAGACATACAAACTAAAGAATTACAAAAACAAATTACA
AAAATTCAAAATTTTCGGGTTTATTACAGGGACAGCAGAGATCCAGTTTGGTTAATTAACCCGTGTCGGC
TCCAGATCTGGCCTCCGCGCCGGGTTTTGGCGCCTCCCGCGGGCGCCCCCCTCCTCACGGCGAGCGCTGC
CACGTCAGACGAAGGGCGCAGCGAGCGTCCTGATCCTTCCGCCCGGACGCTCAGGACAGCGGCCCGCTGC
TCATAAGACTCGGCCTTAGAACCCCAGTATCAGCAGAAGGACATTTTAGGACGGGACTTGGGTGACTCTA
GGGCACTGGTTTTCTTTCCAGAGAGCGGAACAGGCGAGGAAAAGTAGTCCCTTCTCGGCGATTCTGCGGA
GGGATCTCCGTGGGGCGGTGAACGCCGATGATTATATAAGGACGCGCCGGGTGTGGCACAGCTAGTTCCG
TCGCAGCCGGGATTTGGGTCGCGGTTCTTGTTTGTGGATCGCTGTGATCGTCACTTGGTGAGTAGCGGGC
TGCTGGGCTGGCCGGGGCTTTCGTGGCCGCCGGGCCGCTCGGTGGGACGGAAGCGTGTGGAGAGACCGCC
AAGGGCTGTAGTCTGGGTCCGCGAGCAAGGTTGCCCTGAACTGGGGGTTGGGGGGAGCGCAGCAAAATGG
CGGCTGTTCCCGAGTCTTGAATGGAAGACGCTTGTGAGGCGGGCTGTGAGGTCGTTGAAACAAGGTGGGG
GGCATGGTGGGCGGCAAGAACCCAAGGTCTTGAGGCCTTCGCTAATGCGGGAAAGCTCTTATTCGGGTGA
GATGGGCTGGGGCACCATCTGGGGACCCTGACGTGAAGTTTGTCACTGACTGGAGAACTCGGTTTGTCGT
CTGTTGCGGGGGCGGCAGTTATGGCGGTGCCGTTGGGCAGTGCACCCGTACCTTTGGGAGCGCGCGCCCT
CGTCGTGTCGTGACGTCACCCGTTCTGTTGGCTTATAATGCAGGGTGGGGCCACCTGCCGGTAGGTGTGC
GGTAGGCTTTTCTCCGTCGCAGGACGCAGGGTTCGGGCCTAGGGTAGGCTCTCCTGAATCGACAGGCGCC
GGACCTCTGGTGAGGGGAGGGATAAGTGAGGCGTCAGTTTCTTTGGTCGGTTTTATGTACCTATCTTCTT
AAGTAGCTGAAGCTCCGGTTTTGAACTATGCGCTCGGGGTTGGCGAGTGTGTTTTGTGAAGTTTTTTAGG
CACCTTTTGAAATGTAATCATTTGGGTCAATATGTAATTTTCAGTGTTAGACTAGTAAATTGTCCGCTAA
ATTCTGGCCGTTTTTGGCTTTTTTGTTAGACGAAGCTTGGGCTGCAGGTCGACTCTAGAGGATCGAATTC
TTCGAAGCTAGCGCTACCGGACTCAGATCTCGAGCTCAAGCTTCGAATTCATGGGCGTGGCCGACCTGAT
CAAGAAGTTCGAGAGCATCAGCAAGGAGGAGCCGGTCGCCACCATGGTGAGCAAGGGCGAGGAGGTCATC
AAAGAGTTCATGCGCTTCAAGGTGCGCATGGAGGGCTCCATGAACGGCCACGAGTTCGAGATCGAGGGCG
AGGGCGAGGGCCGCCCCTACGAGGGCACCCAGACCGCCAAGCTGAAGGTGACCAAGGGCGGCCCCCTGCC
CTTCGCCTGGGACATCCTGTCCCCCCAGTTCATGTACGGCTCCAAGGCGTACGTGAAGCACCCCGCCGAC
ATCCCCGATTACAAGAAGCTGTCCTTCCCCGAGGGCTTCAAGTGGGAGCGCGTGATGAACTTCGAGGACG
GCGGTCTGGTGACCGTGACCCAGGACTCCTCCCTGCAGGACGGCACGCTGATCTACAAGGTGAAGATGCG
CGGCACCAACTTCCCCCCCGACGGCCCCGTAATGCAGAAGAAGACCATGGGCTGGGAGGCCTCCACCGAG
CGCCTGTACCCCCGCGACGGCGTGCTGAAGGGCGAGATCCACCAGGCCCTGAAGCTGAAGGACGGCGGCC
ACTACCTGGTGGAGTTCAAGACCATCTACATGGCCAAGAAGCCCGTGCAACTGCCCGGCTACTACTACGT
GGACACCAAGCTGGACATCACCTCCCACAACGAGGACTACACCATCGTGGAACAGTACGAGCGCTCCGAG
GGCCGCCACCACCTGTTCCTGGGGCATGGCACCGGCAGCACCGGCAGCGGCAGCTCCGGCACCGCCTCCT
CCGAGGACAACAACATGGCCGTCATCAAAGAGTTCATGCGCTTCAAGGTGCGCATGGAGGGCTCCATGAA
CGGCCACGAGTTCGAGATCGAGGGCGAGGGCGAGGGCCGCCCCTACGAGGGCACCCAGACCGCCAAGCTG
AAGGTGACCAAGGGCGGCCCCCTGCCCTTCGCCTGGGACATCCTGTCCCCCCAGTTCATGTACGGCTCCA
AGGCGTACGTGAAGCACCCCGCCGACATCCCCGATTACAAGAAGCTGTCCTTCCCCGAGGGCTTCAAGTG
GGAGCGCGTGATGAACTTCGAGGACGGCGGTCTGGTGACCGTGACCCAGGACTCCTCCCTGCAGGACGGC
ACGCTGATCTACAAGGTGAAGATGCGCGGCACCAACTTCCCCCCCGACGGCCCCGTAATGCAGAAGAAGA
CCATGGGCTGGGAGGCCTCCACCGAGCGCCTGTACCCCCGCGACGGCGTGCTGAAGGGCGAGATCCACCA
GGCCCTGAAGCTGAAGGACGGCGGCCACTACCTGGTGGAGTTCAAGACCATCTACATGGCCAAGAAGCCC
GTGCAACTGCCCGGCTACTACTACGTGGACACCAAGCTGGACATCACCTCCCACAACGAGGACTACACCA
TCGTGGAACAGTACGAGCGCTCCGAGGGCCGCCACCACCTGTTCCTGTACGGCATGGACGAGCTGTACAA
GTAAGCGGCCGCGACTCTAGATCATAATCAGCCATACCACATTTGTAGAGGTTTTACTTGCTTTAAAAAA
CCTCCCACACCTCCCCCTGAACCTGAAACATAAAATGAATGCAATTGTTGTTGTTAACAATTCGATATCA
AGCTTATCGATAATCAACCTCTGGATTACAAAATTTGTGAAAGATTGACTGGTATTCTTAACTATGTTGC
TCCTTTTACGCTATGTGGATACGCTGCTTTAATGCCTTTGTATCATGCTATTGCTTCCCGTATGGCTTTC
ATTTTCTCCTCCTTGTATAAATCCTGGTTGCTGTCTCTTTATGAGGAGTTGTGGCCCGTTGTCAGGCAAC
GTGGCGTGGTGTGCACTGTGTTTGCTGACGCAACCCCCACTGGTTGGGGCATTGCCACCACCTGTCAGCT
CCTTTCCGGGACTTTCGCTTTCCCCCTCCCTATTGCCACGGCGGAACTCATCGCCGCCTGCCTTGCCCGC
TGCTGGACAGGGGCTCGGCTGTTGGGCACTGACAATTCCGTGGTGTTGTCGGGGAAATCATCGTCCTTTC
CTTGGCTGCTCGCCTGTGTTGCCACCTGGATTCTGCGCGGGACGTCCTTCTGCTACGTCCCTTCGGCCCT
CAATCCAGCGGACCTTCCTTCCCGCGGCCTGCTGCCGGCTCTGCGGCCTCTTCCGCGTCTTCGCCTTCGC
CCTCAGACGAGTCGGATCTCCCTTTGGGCCGCCTCCCCGCATCGATACCGTCGACCTCGAGACCTAGAAA
AACATGGAGCAATCACAAGTAGCAATACAGCAGCTACCAATGCTGATTGTGCCTGGCTAGAAGCACAAGA
GGAGGAGGAGGTGGGTTTTCCAGTCACACCTCAGGTACCTTTAAGACCAATGACTTACAAGGCAGCTGTA
GATCTTAGCCACTTTTTAAAAGAAAAGGGGGGACTGGAAGGGCTAATTCACTCCCAACGAAGACAAGATA
TCCTTGATCTGTGGATCTACCACACACAAGGCTACTTCCCTGATTGGCAGAACTACACACCAGGGCCAGG
GATCAGATATCCACTGACCTTTGGATGGTGCTACAAGCTAGTACCAGTTGAGCAAGAGAAGGTAGAAGAA
GCCAATGAAGGAGAGAACACCCGCTTGTTACACCCTGTGAGCCTGCATGGGATGGATGACCCGGAGAGAG
AAGTATTAGAGTGGAGGTTTGACAGCCGCCTAGCATTTCATCACATGGCCCGAGAGCTGCATCCGGACTG
TACTGGGTCTCTCTGGTTAGACCAGATCTGAGCCTGGGAGCTCTCTGGCTAACTAGGGAACCCACTGCTT
AAGCCTCAATAAAGCTTGCCTTGAGTGCTTCAAGTAGTGTGTGCCCGTCTGTTGTGTGACTCTGGTAACT
AGAGATCCCTCAGACCCTTTTAGTCAGTGTGGAAAATCTCTAGCAGGGCCCGTTTAAACCCGCTGATCAG
CCTCGACTGTGCCTTCTAGTTGCCAGCCATCTGTTGTTTGCCCCTCCCCCGTGCCTTCCTTGACCCTGGA
AGGTGCCACTCCCACTGTCCTTTCCTAATAAAATGAGGAAATTGCATCGCATTGTCTGAGTAGGTGTCAT
TCTATTCTGGGGGGTGGGGTGGGGCAGGACAGCAAGGGGGAGGATTGGGAAGACAATAGCAGGCATGCTG
GGGATGCGGTGGGCTCTATGGCTTCTGAGGCGGAAAGAACCAGCTGGGGCTCTAGGGGGTATCCCC
[124 nt withheld, positions 5737-5860]
C
[91 nt withheld, positions 5862-5952]
A
[49 nt withheld, positions 5954-6002]
CCTTTGACGTTGGAGTCCACGTTCTTT
[37 nt withheld, positions 6030-6066]
ACCCTATCTCGGTCTATTCTTTTGATTTATAAGGGATTTTGCCGATTTCGGCCTATTGGTTAAAAAATGA
GCTGATTTAACAAAAATTTAACGCGAATTAATTCTGTGGAATGTGTGTCAGTTAGGGTGTGGAAAGTCCC
CAGGCTCCCCAGCAGGCAGAAGTATGCAAAGCATGCATCTCAATTAGTCAGCAACCAGGTGTGGAAAGTC
CCCAGGCTCCCCAGCAGGCAGAAGTATGCAAAGCATGCATCTCAATTAGTCAGCAACCATAGTCCCGCCC
CTAACTCCGCCCATCCCGCCCCTAACTCCGCCCAGTTCCGCCCATTCTCCGCCCCATGGCTGACTAATTT
TTTTTATTTATGCAGAGGCCGAGGCCGCCTCTGCCTCTGAGCTATTCCAGAAGTAGTGAGGAGGCTTTTT
TGGAGGCCTAGGCTTTTGCAAAAAGCTCCCGGGAGCTTGTATATCCATTTTCGGATCTGATCAGCACGTG
TTGACAATTAATCATCGGCATAGTATATCGGCATAGTATAATACGACAAGGTGAGGAACTAAACCATGGC
CAAGTTGACCAGTGCCGTTCCGGTGCTCACCGCGCGCGACGTCGCCGGAGCGGTCGAGTTCTGGACCGAC
CGGCTCGGGTTCTCCCGGGACTTCGTGGAGGACGACTTCGCCGGTGTGGTCCGGGACGACGTGACCCTGT
TCATCAGCGCGGTCCAGGACCAGGTGGTGCCGGACAACACCCTGGCCTGGGTGTGGGTGCGCGGCCTGGA
CGAGCTGTACGCCGAGTGGTCGGAGGTCGTGTCCACGAACTTCCGGGACGCCTCCGGGCCGGCCATGACC
GAGATCGGCGAGCAGCCGTGGGGGCGGGAGTTCGCCCTGCGCGACCCGGCCGGCAACTGCGTGCACTTCG
TGGCCGAGGAGCAGGACTGACACGTGCTACGAGATTTCGATTCCACCGCCGCCTTCTATGAAAGGTTGGG
CTTCGGAATCGTTTTCCGGGACGCCGGCTGGATGATCCTCCAGCGCGGGGATCTCATGCTGGAGTTCTTC
GCCCACCCCAACTTGTTTATTGCAGCTTATAATGGTTACAAATAAAGCAATAGCATCACAAATTTCACAA
ATAAAGCATTTTTTTCACTGCATTCTAGTTGTGGTTTGTCCAAACTCATCAATGTATCTTATCATGTCTG
TATACCGTCGACCTCTAGCTAGAGCTTGGCGTAATCATGGTCATAGCTGTTTCCTGTGTGAAATTGTTAT
CCGCTCACAATTCCACACAACATACGAGCCGGAAGCATAAAGTGTAAAGCCTGGGGTGCCTAATGAGTGA
GCTAACTCACATTAATTGCGTTGCGCTCACTGCCCGCTTTCCAGTCGGGAAACCTGTCGTGCCAGCTGCA
TTAATGAATCGGCCAACGCGCGGGGAGAGGCGGTTTGCGTATTGGGCGCTCTTCCGCTTCCTCGCTCACT
GACTCGCTGCGCTCGGTCGTTCGGCTGCGGCGAGCGGTATCAGCTCACTCAAAGGCGGTAATACGGTTAT
CCACAGAATCAGGGGATAACGCAGGAAAGAACATGTGAGCAAAAGGCCAGCAAAAGGCCAGGAACCGTAA
AAAGGCCGCGTTGCTGGCGTTTTTCCATAGGCTCCGCCCCCCTGACGAGCATCACAAAAATCGACGCTCA
AGTCAGAGGTGGCGAAACCCGACAGGACTATAAAGATACCAGGCGTTTCCCCCTGGAAGCTCCCTCGTGC
GCTCTCCTGTTCCGACCCTGCCGCTTACCGGATACCTGTCCGCCTTTCTCCCTTCGGGAAGCGTGGCGCT
TTCTCATAGCTCACGCTGTAGGTATCTCAGTTCGGTGTAGGTCGTTCGCTCCAAGCTGGGCTGTGTGCAC
GAACCCCCCGTTCAGCCCGACCGCTGCGCCTTATCCGGTAACTATCGTCTTGAGTCCAACCCGGTAAGAC
ACGACTTATCGCCACTGGCAGCAGCCACTGGTAACAGGATTAGCAGAGCGAGGTATGTAGGCGGTGCTAC
AGAGTTCTTGAAGTGGTGGCCTAACTACGGCTACACTAGAAGAACAGTATTTGGTATCTGCGCTCTGCTG
AAGCCAGTTACCTTCGGAAAAAGAGTTGGTAGCTCTTGATCCGGCAAACAAACCACCGCTGGTAGCGGTG
GTTTTTTTGTTTGCAAGCAGCAGATTACGCGCAGAAAAAAAGGATCTCAAGAAGATCCTTTGATCTTTTC
TACGGGGTCTGACGCTCAGTGGAACGAAAACTCACGTTAAGGGATTTTGGTCATGAGATTATCAAAAAGG
ATCTTCACCTAGATCCTTTTAAATTAAAAATGAAGTTTTAAATCAATCTAAAGTATATATGAGTAAACTT
GGTCTGACAGTTACCAATGCTTAATCAGTGAGGCACCTATCTCAGCGATCTGTCTATTTCGTTCATCCAT
AGTTGCCTGACTCCCCGTCGTGTAGATAACTACGATACGGGAGGGCTTACCATCTGGCCCCAGTGCTGCA
ATGATACCGCGAGACCCACGCTCACCGGCTCCAGATTTATCAGCAATAAACCAGCCAGCCGGAAGGGCCG
AGCGCAGAAGTGGTCCTGCAACTTTATCCGCCTCCATCCAGTCTATTAATTGTTGCCGGGAAGCTAGAGT
AAGTAGTTCGCCAGTTAATAGTTTGCGCAACGTTGTTGCCATTGCTACAGGCATCGTGGTGTCACGCTCG
TCGTTTGGTATGGCTTCATTCAGCTCCGGTTCCCAACGATCAAGGCGAGTTACATGATCCCCCATGTTGT
GCAAAAAAGCGGTTAGCTCCTTCGGTCCTCCGATCGTTGTCAGAAGTAAGTTGGCCGCAGTGTTATCACT
CATGGTTATGGCAGCACTGCATAATTCTCTTACTGTCATGCCATCCGTAAGATGCTTTTCTGTGACTGGT
GAGTACTCAACCAAGTCATTCTGAGAATAGTGTATGCGGCGACCGAGTTGCTCTTGCCCGGCGTCAATAC
GGGATAATACCGCGCCACATAGCAGAACTTTAAAAGTGCTCATCATTGGAAAACGTTCTTCGGGGCGAAA
ACTCTCAAGGATCTTACCGCTGTTGAGATCCAGTTCGATGTAACCCACTCGTGCACCCAACTGATCTTCA
GCATCTTTTACTTTCACCAGCGTTTCTGGGTGAGCAAAAACAGGAAGGCAAAATGCCGCAAAAAAGGGAA
TAAGGGCGACACGGAAATGTTGAATACTCATACTCTTCCTTTTTCAATATTATTGAAGCATTTATCAGGG
TTATTGTCTCATGAGCGGATACATATTTGAATGTATTTAGAAAAATAAACAAATAGGGGTTCCGCGCACA
TTTCCCCGAAAAGTGCCACCTGACGTCGACGGATCGGGAGATCTCCCGATCCCCTATGGTGCACTCTCAG
TACAATCTGCTCTGATGCCGCATAGTTAAGCCAGTATCTGCTCCCTGCTTGTGTGTTGGAGGTCGCTGAG
TAGTGCGCGAGCAAAATTTAAGCTACAACAAGGCAAGGCTTGACCGACAATTGCATGAAGAATCTGCTTA
GGGTTAGGCGTTTTGCGCTGCTTCGCGATGTACGGGCCAGATATACGCGTTGACATTGATTATTGACTAG
TTATTAATAGTAATCAATTACGGGGTCATTAGTTCATAGCCCATATATGGAGTTCCGCGTTACATAACTT
ACGGTAAATGGCCCGCCTGGCTGACCGCCCAACGACCCCCGCCCATTGACGTCAATAATGACGTATGTTC
CCATAGTAACGCCAATAGGGACTTTCCATTGACGTCAATGGGTGGAGTATTTACGGTAAACTGCCCACTT
GGCAGTACATCAAGTGTATCATATGCCAAGTACGCCCCCTATTGACGTCAATGACGGTAAATGGCCCGCC
TGGCATTATGCCCAGTACATGACCTTATGGGACTTTCCTACTTGGCAGTACATCTACGTATTAGTCATCG
CTATTACCATGGTGATGCGGTTTTGGCAGTACATCAATGGGCGTGGATAGCGGTTTGACTCACGGGGATT
TCCAAGTCTCCACCCCATTGACGTCAATGGGAGTTTGTTTTGGCACCAAAATCAACGGGACTTTCCAAAA
TGTCGTAACAACTCCGCCCCATTGACGCAAATGGGCGGTAGGCGTGTACGGTGGGAGGTCTATATAAGCA
GCGCGTTTTGCCTGTACTGGGTCTCTCTGGTTAGACCAGATCTGAGCCTGGGAGCTCTCTGGCTAACTAG
GGAACCCACTGCTTAAGCCTCAATAAAGCTTGCCTTGAGTGCTTCAAGTAGTGTGTGCCCGTCTGTTGTG
TGACTCTGGTAACTAGAGATCCCTCAGACCCTTTTAGTCAGTGTGGAAAATCTCTAGCAGTGGCGCCCGA
ACAGGGACTTGAAAGCGAAAGGGAAACCAGAGGAGCTCTCTCGACGCAGGACTCGGCTTGCTGAAGCGCG
CACGGCAAGAGGCGAGGGGCGGCGACTGGTGAGTACGCCAAAAATTTTGACTAGCGGAGGCTAGAAGGAG
AGAGATGGGTGCGAGAGCGTCAGTATTAAGCGGGGGAGAATTAGATCGCGATGGGAAAAAATTCGGTTAA
GGCCAGGGGGAAAGAAAAAATATAAATTAAAACATATAGTATGGGCAAGCAGGGAGCTAGAACGATTCGC
AGTTAATCCTGGCCTGTTAGAAACATCAGAAGGCTGTAGACAAATACTGGGACAGCTACAACCATCCCTT
CAGACAGGATCAGAAGAACTTAGATCATTATATAATACAGTAGCAA
