>Addgene plasmid #64048 | pLenti-Lifeact-tdTomato | addgene partial sequence | sequence record 109538 | WPRE-R 5'-CATAGCGTAAAAGGAGCAACA-3'
GTAATCCAGAGGTTGATTATCGATAAGCTTGATATCGAATTGTTAACAACAACAATTGCATTCATTTTAT
GTTTCAGGTTCAGGGGGAGGTGTGGGAGGTTTTTTAAAGCAAGTAAAACCTCTACAAATGTGGTATGGCT
GATTATGATCTAGAGTCGCGGCCGCTTACTTGTACAGCTCGTCCATGCCGTACAGGAACAGGTGGTGGCG
GCCCTCGGAGCGCTCGTACTGTTCCACGATGGTGTAGTCCTCGTTGTGGGAGGTGATGTCCAGCTTGGTG
TCCACGTAGTAGTAGCCGGGCAGTTGCACGGGCTTCTTGGCCATGTAGATGGTCTTGAACTCCACCAGGT
AGTGGCCGCCGTCCTTCAGCTTCAGGGCCTGGTGGATCTCGCCCTTCAGCACGCCGTCGCGGGGGTACAG
GCGCTCGGTGGAGGCCTCCCAGCCCATGGTCTTCTTCTGCATTACGGGGCCGTCGGGGGGGAAGTTGGTG
CCGCGCATCTTCACCTTGTAGATCAGCGTGCCGTCCTGCAGGGAGGAGTCCTGGGTCACGGTCACCAGAC
CGCCGTCCTCGAAGTTCATCACGCGCTCCCACTTGAAGCCCTCGGGGAAGGACAGCTTCTTGTAATCGGG
GATGTCGGCGGGGTGCTTCACGTACGCCTTGGAGCCGTACATGAACTGGGGGGACAGGATGTCCCAGGCG
