>Addgene plasmid #64048 | pLenti-Lifeact-tdTomato | addgene partial sequence | sequence record 109539 | hUBCpro-F 5'-TGAAGCTCCGGTTTTGAACT-3'
CACCTTTTGAAATGTAATCATTTGGGTCAATATGTAATTTTCAGTGTTAGACTAGTAAATTGTCCGCTAA
ATTCTGGCCGTTTTTGGCTTTTTTGTTAGACGAAGCTTGGGCTGCAGGTCGACTCTAGAGGATCGAATTC
TTCGAAGCTAGCGCTACCGGACTCAGATCTCGAGCTCAAGCTTCGAATTCATGGGCGTGGCCGACCTGAT
CAAGAAGTTCGAGAGCATCAGCAAGGAGGAGCCGGTCGCCACCATGGTGAGCAAGGGCGAGGAGGTCATC
AAAGAGTTCATGCGCTTCAAGGTGCGCATGGAGGGCTCCATGAACGGCCACGAGTTCGAGATCGAGGGCG
AGGGCGAGGGCCGCCCCTACGAGGGCACCCAGACCGCCAAGCTGAAGGTGACCAAGGGCGGCCCCCTGCC
CTTCGCCTGGGACATCCTGTCCCCCCAGTTCATGTACGGCTCCAAGGCGTACGTGAAGCACCCCGCCGAC
ATCCCCGATTACAAGAAGCTGTCCTTCCCCGAGGGCTTCAAGTGGGAGCGCGTGATGAACTTCGAGGACG
GCGGTCTGGTGACCGTGACCCAGGACTCCTCCCTGCAGGACGGCACGCTGATCTACAAGGTGAAGATGCG
CGGCACCAACTTCCCCCCCGACGGCCCCGTAATGCA
